>Addgene plasmid #143500 | TFORF1437 | addgene full sequence | sequence record 408709 | Addgene NGS Result
TTAATGTAGTCTTATGCAATACTCTTGTAGTCTTGCAACATGGTAACGATGAGTTAGCAACATGCCTTAC
AAGGAGAGAAAAAGCACCGTGCATGCCGATTGGTGGAAGTAAGGTGGTACGATCGTGCCTTATTAGGAAG
GCAACAGACGGGTCTGACATGGATTGGACGAACCACTGAATTGCCGCATTGCAGAGATATTGTATTTAAG
TGCCTAGCTCGATACATAAACGGGTCTCTCTGGTTAGACCAGATCTGAGCCTGGGAGCTCTCTGGCTAAC
TAGGGAACCCACTGCTTAAGCCTCAATAAAGCTTGCCTTGAGTGCTTCAAGTAGTGTGTGCCCGTCTGTT
GTGTGACTCTGGTAACTAGAGATCCCTCAGACCCTTTTAGTCAGTGTGGAAAATCTCTAGCAGTGGCGCC
CGAACAGGGACTTGAAAGCGAAAGGGAAACCAGAGGAGCTCTCTCGACGCAGGACTCGGCTTGCTGAAGC
GCGCACGGCAAGAGGCGAGGGGCGGCGACTGGTGAGTACGCCAAAAATTTTGACTAGCGGAGGCTAGAAG
GAGAGAGATGGGTGCGAGAGCGTCAGTATTAAGCGGGGGAGAATTAGATCGCGATGGGAAAAAATTCGGT
TAAGGCCAGGGGGAAAGAAAAAATATAAATTAAAACATATAGTATGGGCAAGCAGGGAGCTAGAACGATT
CGCAGTTAATCCTGGCCTGTTAGAAACATCAGAAGGCTGTAGACAAATACTGGGACAGCTACAACCATCC
CTTCAGACAGGATCAGAAGAACTTAGATCATTATATAATACAGTAGCAACCCTCTATTGTGTGCATCAAA
GGATAGAGATAAAAGACACCAAGGAAGCTTTAGACAAGATAGAGGAAGAGCAAAACAAAAGTAAGACCAC
CGCACAGCAAGCGGCCGCTGATCTTCAGACCTGGAGGAGGAGATATGAGGGACAATTGGAGAAGTGAATT
ATATAAATATAAAGTAGTAAAAATTGAACCATTAGGAGTAGCACCCACCAAGGCAAAGAGAAGAGTGGTG
CAGAGAGAAAAAAGAGCAGTGGGAATAGGAGCTTTGTTCCTTGGGTTCTTGGGAGCAGCAGGAAGCACTA
TGGGCGCAGCGTCAATGACGCTGACGGTACAGGCCAGACAATTATTGTCTGGTATAGTGCAGCAGCAGAA
CAATTTGCTGAGGGCTATTGAGGCGCAACAGCATCTGTTGCAACTCACAGTCTGGGGCATCAAGCAGCTC
CAGGCAAGAATCCTGGCTGTGGAAAGATACCTAAAGGATCAACAGCTCCTGGGGATTTGGGGTTGCTCTG
GAAAACTCATTTGCACCACTGCTGTGCCTTGGAATGCTAGTTGGAGTAATAAATCTCTGGAACAGATTTG
GAATCACACGACCTGGATGGAGTGGGACAGAGAAATTAACAATTACACAAGCTTAATACACTCCTTAATT
GAAGAATCGCAAAACCAGCAAGAAAAGAATGAACAAGAATTATTGGAATTAGATAAATGGGCAAGTTTGT
GGAATTGGTTTAACATAACAAATTGGCTGTGGTATATAAAATTATTCATAATGATAGTAGGAGGCTTGGT
AGGTTTAAGAATAGTTTTTGCTGTACTTTCTATAGTGAATAGAGTTAGGCAGGGATATTCACCATTATCG
TTTCAGACCCACCTCCCAACCCCGAGGGGACCCATGCATTGCATCTCAATTAGTCAGCAACCAGGTGTGG
AAAGTCCCCAGGCTCCCCAGCAGGCAGAAGTATGCAAAGCATGCGTCTCAATTAGTCAGCAACCATAGTC
CCGCCCCTAACTCCGCCCATCCCGCCCCTAACTCCGCCCAGTTCCGCCCATTCTCCGCCCCATGGCTGAC
TAATTTTTTTTATTTATGCAGAGGCCGAGGCCGCCTCGGCCTCTGAGCTATTCCAGAAGTAGTGAGGAGG
CTTTTTTGGAGGCCTAGGCTTTTGCAAAAAGCTTTCTAGAGGTACCACCGGAGCTTACCATGACCGAGTA
CAAGCCCACGGTGCGCCTCGCCACCCGCGACGACGTCCCCAGGGCCGTACGCACCCTCGCCGCCGCGTTC
GCCGACTACCCCGCCACGCGCCACACCGTCGATCCGGACCGCCACATCGAGCGGGTCACCGAGCTGCAAG
AACTCTTCCTCACGCGCGTCGGGCTCGACATCGGCAAGGTGTGGGTCGCGGACGACGGCGCCGCCGTGGC
GGTCTGGACCACGCCGGAGAGCGTCGAAGCGGGGGCGGTGTTCGCCGAGATCGGCCCGCGCATGGCCGAG
TTGAGCGGTTCCCGGCTGGCCGCGCAGCAACAGATGGAAGGCCTCCTGGCGCCGCACCGGCCCAAGGAGC
CCGCGTGGTTCCTGGCCACCGTCGGCGTCTCGCCCGACCACCAGGGCAAGGGTCTGGGCAGCGCCGTCGT
GCTCCCCGGAGTGGAGGCGGCCGAGCGCGCCGGGGTGCCCGCCTTCCTGGAGACCTCCGCGCCCCGCAAC
CTCCCCTTCTACGAGCGGCTCGGCTTCACCGTCACCGCCGACGTCGAGGTGCCCGAAGGACCGCGCACCT
GGTGCATGACCCGCAAGCCCGGTGCCAGTTAACGAATTCTAGATCTTGAGACAAATGGCAGTATTCATCC
ACAATTTTAAAAGAAAAGGGGGGATTGGGGGGTACAGTGCAGGGGAAAGAATAGTAGACATAATAGCAAC
AGACATACAAACTAAAGAATTACAAAAACAAATTACAAAAATTCAAAATTTTCGGGTTTATTACAGGGAC
AGCAGAGATCCACTTTGGCGCCGGCTCGAGGCCTGCAGGTGCAAAGATGGATAAAGTTTTAAACAGAGAG
GAATCTTTGCAGCTAATGGACCTTCTAGGTCTTGAAAGGAGTGGGAATTGGCTCCGGTGCCCGTCAGTGG
GCAGAGCGCACATCGCCCACAGTCCCCGAGAAGTTGGGGGGAGGGGTCGGCAATTGAACCGGTGCCTAGA
GAAGGTGGCGCGGGGTAAACTGGGAAAGTGATGTCGTGTACTGGCTCCGCCTTTTTCCCGAGGGTGGGGG
AGAACCGTATATAAGTGCAGTAGTCGCCGTGAACGTTCTTTTTCGCAACGGGTTTGCCGCCAGAACACAG
GTAAGTGCCGTGTGTGGTTCCCGCGGGCCTGGCCTCTTTACGGGTTATGGCCCTTGCGTGCCTTGAATTA
CTTCCACCTGGCTGCAGTACGTGATTCTTGATCCCGAGCTTCGGGTTGGAAGTGGGTGGGAGAGTTCGAG
GCCTTGCGCTTAAGGAGCCCCTTCGCCTCGTGCTTGAGTTGAGGCCTGGCCTGGGCGCTGGGGCCGCCGC
GTGCGAATCTGGTGGCACCTTCGCGCCTGTCTCGCTGCTTTCGATAAGTCTCTAGCCATTTAAAATTTTT
GATGACCTGCTGCGACGCTTTTTTTCTGGCAAGATAGTCTTGTAAATGCGGGCCAAGATCTGCACACTGG
TATTTCGGTTTTTGGGGCCGCGGGCGGCGACGGGGCCCGTGCGTCCCAGCGCACATGTTCGGCGAGGCGG
GGCCTGCGAGCGCGGCCACCGAGAATCGGACGGGGGTAGTCTCAAGCTGGCCGGCCTGCTCTGGTGCCTG
GCCTCGCGCCGCCGTGTATCGCCCCGCCCTGGGCGGCAAGGCTGGCCCGGTCGGCACCAGTTGCGTGAGC
GGAAAGATGGCCGCTTCCCGGCCCTGCTGCAGGGAGCTCAAAATGGAGGACGCGGCGCTCGGGAGAGCGG
GCGGGTGAGTCACCCACACAAAGGAAAAGGGCCTTTCCGTCCTCAGCCGTCGCTTCATGTGACTCCACGG
AGTACCGGGCGCCGTCCAGGCACCTCGATTAGTTCTCGAGCTTTTGGAGTACGTCGTCTTTAGGTTGGGG
GGAGGGGTTTTATGCGATGGAGTTTCCCCACACTGAGTGGGTGGAGACTGAAGTTAGGCCAGCTTGGCAC
TTGATGTAATTCTCCTTGGAATTTGCCCTTTTTGAGTTTGGATCTTGGTTCATTCTCAAGCCTCAGACAG
TGGTTCAAAGTTTTTTTCTTCCATTTCAGGTGTCGTGAGGCTAGCACCGCCACCATGGGGGTTGGCAGGC
AGCAGAGAGGCCCCTTTCAAGGTGTTCGGGTAAAGAACTCAGTGAAGGAACTCCTGTTGCACATCCGAAG
TCATAAACAGAAGGCTTCTGGCCAAGCTGTGGATGATTTTAAGACACAAGGTGTGAACATAGAACAGTTC
AGAGAATTGAAGAACACAGTATCATACAGTGGGAAAAGGAAAGGGCCCGATTCGTTGTCTGATGGACCTG
CTTGCAAAAGGCCAGCTCTGTTGCATTCCCAATTTTTGACACCACCTCAAACACCAACGCCCGGGGAGAG
CATGGAAGATGTTCATCTCAATGAACCCAAACAGGAGAGCAGTGCTGATCTGCTTCAGAACATTATCAAC
ATTAAGAATGAATGCAGCCCCGTTTCCCTGAACACAGTTCAAGTTAGCTGGCTGAACCCCGTGGTGGTCC
CTCAGAGCTCCCCCGCAGAGCAGTGTCAGGACTTCCATGGAGGGCAGGTCTTTTCTCCACCTCAGAAATG
CCAACCATTCCAAGTCAGGGGCTCCCAACAAATGATAGACCAGGCTTCCCTGTACCAGTATTCTCCACAG
AACCAGCATGTAGAGCAGCAGCCACACTACACCCACAAACCAACTCTGGAATACAGTCCTTTTCCCATAC
CTCCCCAGTCCCCCGCTTATGAACCAAACCTCTTTGATGGTCCAGAATCACAGTTTTGCCCAAACCAAAG
CTTAGTTTCCCTTCTTGGTGATCAAAGGGAATCTGAGAATATTGCTAATCCCATGCAGACTTCCTCCAGT
GTTCAGCAGCAAAATGATGCTCACTTGCACAGCTTCAGCATGATGCCCAGCAGCGCCTGTGAGGCCATGG
TGGGGCACGAGATGGCCTCTGACTCTTCAAACACTTCACTGCCATTCTCAAACATGGGAAATCCAATGAA
CACCACACAGTTAGGGAAATCACTTTTTCAGTGGCAGGTGGAGCAGGAAGAAAGCAAATTGGCAAATATT
TCCCAAGACCAGTTTCTTTCAAAGGATGCAGATGGTGACACGTTCCTTCATATTGCTGTTGCCCAAGGGA
GAAGGGCACTTTCCTATGTTCTTGCAAGAAAGATGAATGCACTTCACATGCTGGATATTAAAGAGCACAA
TGGACAGAGTGCCTTTCAGGTGGCAGTGGCTGCCAATCAGCATCTCATTGTGCAGGATCTGGTGAACATC
GGGGCACAGGTGAACACCACAGACTGCTGGGGAAGAACACCTCTGCATGTGTGTGCTGAGAAGGGCCACT
CCCAGGTGCTTCAGGCGATTCAGAAGGGAGCAGTGGGAAGTAATCAGTTTGTGGATCTTGAGGCAACTAA
CTATGATGGCCTGACTCCCCTTCACTGTGCAGTCATAGCCCACAATGCTGTGGTCCATGAACTCCAGAGA
AATCAACAGCCTCATTCACCTGAAGTTCAGGAGCTTTTACTGAAGAATAAGAGTCTGGTTGATACCATTA
AGTGCCTAATTCAAATGGGAGCAGCGGTGGAAGCGAAGGATCGCAAAAGTGGCCGCACAGCCCTGCATTT
GGCAGCTGAAGAAGCAAATCTGGAACTCATTCGCCTCTTTTTGGAGCTGCCCAGTTGCCTGTCTTTTGTG
AATGCAAAGGCTTACAATGGCAACACTGCCCTCCATGTTGCTGCCAGCTTGCAGTATCGGTTGACACAAT
TAGATGCTGTCCGCCTGTTGATGAGGAAGGGAGCAGACCCAAGTACTCGGAACTTGGAGAACGAACAGCC
AGTGCATTTGGTTCCCGATGGCCCTGTGGGAGAACAGATCCGACGTATCCTGAAGGGAAAGTCCATTCAG
CAGAGAGCTCCACCGTATTAGTAATGAACTAGTCCGTAACTTGAAAGTATTTCGATTTCTTGGCTTTATA
TATCTTGTGGAAAGGACGACATTGGACAATCCAGCGTCCTTATACGCGTTAAGTCGACAATCAACCTCTG
GATTACAAAATTTGTGAAAGATTGACTGGTATTCTTAACTATGTTGCTCCTTTTACGCTATGTGGATACG
CTGCTTTAATGCCTTTGTATCATGCTATTGCTTCCCGTATGGCTTTCATTTTCTCCTCCTTGTATAAATC
CTGGTTGCTGTCTCTTTATGAGGAGTTGTGGCCCGTTGTCAGGCAACGTGGCGTGGTGTGCACTGTGTTT
GCTGACGCAACCCCCACTGGTTGGGGCATTGCCACCACCTGTCAGCTCCTTTCCGGGACTTTCGCTTTCC
CCCTCCCTATTGCCACGGCGGAACTCATCGCCGCCTGCCTTGCCCGCTGCTGGACAGGGGCTCGGCTGTT
GGGCACTGACAATTCCGTGGTGTTGTCGGGGAAATCATCGTCCTTTCCTTGGCTGCTCGCCTGTGTTGCC
ACCTGGATTCTGCGCGGGACGTCCTTCTGCTACGTCCCTTCGGCCCTCAATCCAGCGGACCTTCCTTCCC
GCGGCCTGCTGCCGGCTCTGCGGCCTCTTCCGCGTCTTCGCCTTCGCCCTCAGACGAGTCGGATCTCCCT
TTGGGCCGCCTCCCCGCGTCGACTTTAAGACCAATGACTTACAAGGCAGCTGTAGATCTTAGCCACTTTT
TAAAAGAAAAGGGGGGACTGGAAGGGCTAATTCACTCCCAACGAAGACAAGATCTGCTTTTTGCTTGTAC
TGGGTCTCTCTGGTTAGACCAGATCTGAGCCTGGGAGCTCTCTGGCTAACTAGGGAACCCACTGCTTAAG
CCTCAATAAAGCTTGCCTTGAGTGCTTCAAGTAGTGTGTGCCCGTCTGTTGTGTGACTCTGGTAACTAGA
GATCCCTCAGACCCTTTTAGTCAGTGTGGAAAATCTCTAGCAGTACGTATAGTAGTTCATGTCATCTTAT
TATTCAGTATTTATAACTTGCAAAGAAATGAATATCAGAGAGTGAGAGGAACTTGTTTATTGCAGCTTAT
AATGGTTACAAATAAAGCAATAGCATCACAAATTTCACAAATAAAGCATTTTTTTCACTGCATTCTAGTT
GTGGTTTGTCCAAACTCATCAATGTATCTTATCATGTCTGGCTCTAGCTATCCCGCCCCTAACTCCGCCC
ATCCCGCCCCTAACTCCGCCCAGTTCCGCCCATTCTCCGCCCCATGGCTGACTAATTTTTTTTATTTATG
CAGAGGCCGAGGCCGCCTCGGCCTCTGAGCTATTCCAGAAGTAGTGAGGAGGCTTTTTTGGAGGCCTAGG
GACGTACCCAATTCGCCCTATAGTGAGTCGTATTACGCGCGCTCACTGGCCGTCGTTTTACAACGTCGTG
ACTGGGAAAACCCTGGCGTTACCCAACTTAATCGCCTTGCAGCACATCCCCCTTTCGCCAGCTGGCGTAA
TAGCGAAGAGGCCCGCACCGATCGCCCTTCCCAACAGTTGCGCAGCCTGAATGGCGAATGGG
[124 nt withheld, positions 7553-7676]
C
[91 nt withheld, positions 7678-7768]
A
[49 nt withheld, positions 7770-7818]
CCTTTGACGTTGGAGTCCACGTTCTTT
[37 nt withheld, positions 7846-7882]
ACCCTATCTCGGTCTATTCTTTTGATTTATAAGGGATTTTGCCGATTTCGGCCTATTGGTTAAAAAATGA
GCTGATTTAACAAAAATTTAACGCGAATTTTAACAAAATATTAACGCTTACAATTTAGGTGGCACTTTTC
GGGGAAATGTGCGCGGAACCCCTATTTGTTTATTTTTCTAAATACATTCAAATATGTATCCGCTCATGAG
ACAATAACCCTGATAAATGCTTCAATAATATTGAAAAAGGAAGAGTATGAGTATTCAACATTTCCGTGTC
GCCCTTATTCCCTTTTTTGCGGCATTTTGCCTTCCTGTTTTTGCTCACCCAGAAACGCTGGTGAAAGTAA
AAGATGCTGAAGATCAGTTGGGTGCACGAGTGGGTTACATCGAACTGGATCTCAACAGCGGTAAGATCCT
TGAGAGTTTTCGCCCCGAAGAACGTTTTCCAATGATGAGCACTTTTAAAGTTCTGCTATGTGGCGCGGTA
TTATCCCGTATTGACGCCGGGCAAGAGCAACTCGGTCGCCGCATACACTATTCTCAGAATGACTTGGTTG
AGTACTCACCAGTCACAGAAAAGCATCTTACGGATGGCATGACAGTAAGAGAATTATGCAGTGCTGCCAT
AACCATGAGTGATAACACTGCGGCCAACTTACTTCTGACAACGATCGGAGGACCGAAGGAGCTAACCGCT
TTTTTGCACAACATGGGGGATCATGTAACTCGCCTTGATCGTTGGGAACCGGAGCTGAATGAAGCCATAC
CAAACGACGAGCGTGACACCACGATGCCTGTAGCAATGGCAACAACGTTGCGCAAACTATTAACTGGCGA
ACTACTTACTCTAGCTTCCCGGCAACAATTAATAGACTGGATGGAGGCGGATAAAGTTGCAGGACCACTT
CTGCGCTCGGCCCTTCCGGCTGGCTGGTTTATTGCTGATAAATCTGGAGCCGGTGAGCGTGGGTCTCGCG
GTATCATTGCAGCACTGGGGCCAGATGGTAAGCCCTCCCGTATCGTAGTTATCTACACGACGGGGAGTCA
GGCAACTATGGATGAACGAAATAGACAGATCGCTGAGATAGGTGCCTCACTGATTAAGCATTGGTAACTG
TCAGACCAAGTTTACTCATATATACTTTAGATTGATTTAAAACTTCATTTTTAATTTAAAAGGATCTAGG
TGAAGATCCTTTTTGATAATCTCATGACCAAAATCCCTTAACGTGAGTTTTCGTTCCACTGAGCGTCAGA
CCCCGTAGAAAAGATCAAAGGATCTTCTTGAGATCCTTTTTTTCTGCGCGTAATCTGCTGCTTGCAAACA
AAAAAACCACCGCTACCAGCGGTGGTTTGTTTGCCGGATCAAGAGCTACCAACTCTTTTTCCGAAGGTAA
CTGGCTTCAGCAGAGCGCAGATACCAAATACTGTTCTTCTAGTGTAGCCGTAGTTAGGCCACCACTTCAA
GAACTCTGTAGCACCGCCTACATACCTCGCTCTGCTAATCCTGTTACCAGTGGCTGCTGCCAGTGGCGAT
AAGTCGTGTCTTACCGGGTTGGACTCAAGACGATAGTTACCGGATAAGGCGCAGCGGTCGGGCTGAACGG
GGGGTTCGTGCACACAGCCCAGCTTGGAGCGAACGACCTACACCGAACTGAGATACCTACAGCGTGAGCT
ATGAGAAAGCGCCACGCTTCCCGAAGGGAGAAAGGCGGACAGGTATCCGGTAAGCGGCAGGGTCGGAACA
GGAGAGCGCACGAGGGAGCTTCCAGGGGGAAACGCCTGGTATCTTTATAGTCCTGTCGGGTTTCGCCACC
TCTGACTTGAGCGTCGATTTTTGTGATGCTCGTCAGGGGGGCGGAGCCTATGGAAAAACGCCAGCAACGC
GGCCTTTTTACGGTTCCTGGCCTTTTGCTGGCCTTTTGCTCACATGTTCTTTCCTGCGTTATCCCCTGAT
TCTGTGGATAACCGTATTACCGCCTTTGAGTGAGCTGATACCGCTCGCCGCAGCCGAACGACCGAGCGCA
GCGAGTCAGTGAGCGAGGAAGCGGAAGAGCGCCCAATACGCAAACCGCCTCTCCCCGCGCGTTGGCCGAT
TCATTAATGCAGCTGGCACGACAGGTTTCCCGACTGGAAAGCGGGCAGTGAGCGCAACGCAATTAATGTG
AGTTAGCTCACTCATTAGGCACCCCAGGCTTTACACTTTATGCTTCCGGCTCGTATGTTGTGTGGAATTG
TGAGCGGATAACAATTTCACACAGGAAACAGCTATGACCATGATTACGCCAAGCGCGCAATTAACCCTCA
CTAAAGGGAACAAAAGCTGGAGCTGCAAGC
Features (pLannotate 1.2.2; 31 found; start..end, strand, type, name):
      5..231     +  promoter       RSV promoter: Rous sarcoma virus enhancer/promoter
    232..412     +  LTR            5' LTR (truncated): truncated 5' long terminal repeat (LTR) from HIV-1
    459..584     +  misc_feature   HIV-1 Ψ: packaging signal of human immunodeficiency virus type 1
    568..931     +  CDS            HIV-1 gag (fragment): gag protein from human immunodeficiency virus 1; gag
   1077..1310    +  misc_feature   RRE: The Rev response element (RRE) of HIV-1 allows for Rev-dependent mRNA export from the nucleus to the cytoplasm.
   1687..1713    +  CDS            Rev (fragment): human immunodeficiency virus 1 (HIV-1) Rev protein; rev; enhances nuclear export of unspliced and incompletely spliced viral mRNAs
   1720..1743    +  promoter       SV40 promoter (fragment): SV40 early promoter
   1744..1815    +  promoter       SV40 promoter (fragment): SV40 enhancer and early promoter
   1839..1974    +  rep_origin     SV40 ori: SV40 origin of replication
   2020..2616    +  CDS            PuroR (fragment): puromycin N-acetyltransferase; pac from Streptomyces; confers resistance to puromycin
   2665..2782    +  misc_feature   cPPT/CTS: central polypurine tract and central termination sequence of HIV-1
   2847..2913    +  CDS            small t antigen (fragment): SV40 (simian virus 40) small t antigen
   2920..4098    +  promoter       EF-1α promoter: strong constitutive promoter for human elongation factor EF-1α
   4094..5968    +  CDS            NFKBIZ (fragment): IKBZ_HUMAN - Also known as IKBZ, INAP, MAIL. Experimental evidence at protein level: Swiss-Prot protein existence level 1. Involved in regulation of NF-kappa-B transcription factor complexes. Inhibits NF-kappa-B activity without affecting its nuclear translocation upon stimulation. Inhibits DNA-binding of RELA and NFKB1/p50, and of the NF-kappa-B p65-p50 heterodimer and the NF-kappa-B p50-p50 homodimer. Seems also to activate NF-kappa-B-mediated transcription. In vitro, upon association with NFKB1/p50 has transcriptional activation activity and, together with NFKB1/p50 and RELA, is recruited t
   5984..6037    +  promoter       U6 promoter (fragment): RNA polymerase III promoter for human U6 snRNA
   6079..6667    +  misc_feature   WPRE: woodchuck hepatitis virus posttranscriptional regulatory element
   6718..6737    +  misc_feature   cPPT/CTS (fragment): central polypurine tract and central termination sequence of HIV-1
   6739..6972    +  LTR            3' LTR (ΔU3): self-inactivating 3' long terminal repeat (LTR) from HIV-1
   7050..7171    +  polyA_signal   SV40 poly(A) signal: SV40 polyadenylation signal
   7211..7346    +  rep_origin     SV40 ori: SV40 origin of replication
   7367..7385    -  promoter       T7 promoter: promoter for bacteriophage T7 RNA polymerase
   7393..7548    +  CDS            lacZα (fragment): LacZα fragment of β-galactosidase; lacZ fragment
   7553..7981    +  rep_origin     f1 ori (sequence partly withheld): f1 bacteriophage origin of replication; arrow indicates direction of (+) strand synthesis
   8034..8138    +  promoter       AmpR promoter: bla
   8139..8999    +  CDS            AmpR: β-lactamase; bla; confers resistance to ampicillin, carbenicillin, and related antibiotics
   9170..9758    +  rep_origin     ori: high-copy-number ColE1/pMB1/pBR322/pUC origin of replication
   9941..10033   +  CDS            lacI (fragment): lac repressor; lacI; The lac repressor binds to the lac operator to inhibit transcription in E. coli. This inhibition can be relieved by adding lactose or isopropyl-β-D-thiogalactopyranoside (IPTG).
  10046..10067   +  protein_bind   CAP binding site: CAP binding activates transcription in the presence of cAMP. E. coli catabolite activator protein
  10082..10112   +  promoter       lac promoter: promoter for the E. coli lac operon
  10120..10136   +  protein_bind   lac operator: The lac repressor binds to the lac operator to inhibit transcription in E. coli. This inhibition can be relieved by adding lactose or isopropyl-β-D-thiogalactopyranoside (IPTG). lac repressor encoded by lacI
  10181..10199   +  promoter       T3 promoter: promoter for bacteriophage T3 RNA polymerase
