[The description below was written by a language model from this plasmid's Addgene catalogue record and pLannotate feature annotations shown in this document.]
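Description:
TFORF1437 is a third-generation-style, self-inactivating lentiviral expression plasmid built on the pLX_TRC317 backbone, carrying the human NFKBIZ open reading frame (also known as IKBZ, INAP or MAIL) as one member of a barcoded transcription factor ORF collection. In bacteria it is maintained by a high-copy ColE1/pUC-type origin and selected with ampicillin through the β-lactamase gene. An f1 origin and remnants of a lac/T7/T3 cloning region are also present in the backbone. The depositor notes that the plasmid can recombine, as is common for LTR-containing vectors, and that the ORF portion was made by gene synthesis.

The viral portion begins with an RSV promoter fused to a truncated HIV-1 5' LTR, which drives Tat-independent production of genomic RNA in packaging cells. It is followed by the Ψ packaging signal with a gag fragment and by the Rev response element for nuclear export. Within the transfer cassette, an SV40 early promoter/origin region drives puromycin N-acetyltransferase for selection of transduced mammalian cells. A cPPT/CTS element, which aids nuclear import of the preintegration complex, follows. The strong constitutive EF-1α promoter then expresses NFKBIZ, an IκB-family nuclear regulator that modulates NF-κB complexes. Downstream lie a WPRE to enhance transcript stability and expression, the ΔU3 3' LTR and an SV40 polyadenylation signal.

According to the catalogue entry, each construct in the series carries a unique 24-bp barcode, which is not annotated in the feature table. The barcode allows the overexpressed factor to be identified in pooled screens, such as those examining transcription factor-directed differentiation.
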