Addgene plasmid #143500: TFORF1437
Purpose: Lentiviral vector for overexpressing transcription factor ORFs with unique 24-bp barcodes. Barcodes facilitate identification of transcription factors in pooled screens.
Depositing lab: Feng Zhang. Depositing organization: Broad Institute. Publication: A transcription factor atlas of directed differentiation. Joung J, Ma S, Tay T, Geiger-Schuller KR, Kirchgatterer PC, Verdine VK, Guo B, Arias-Garcia MA, Allen WE, Singh A, Kuksenko O, Abudayyeh OO, Gootenberg JS, Fu Z, Macrae RK, Buenrostro JD, Regev A, Zhang F. Cell. 2023 Jan 5;186(1):209-229.e26. doi: 10.1016/j.cell.2022.11.026. PubMed 36608654.
Backbone
  Vector backbone: pLX_TRC317
  Backbone manufacturer: Broad Institute Genetic Perturbation Platform
  Backbone size w/o insert (bp): 8264
  Vector type: Mammalian Expression, Lentiviral
  Selectable markers: Puromycin
Growth in bacteria
  Bacterial resistance: Ampicillin, 100 μg/mL
  Growth temperature: 37°C
  Growth strain: NEB Stable
  Copy number: High Copy
Gene/Insert
  Gene/Insert name: NFKBIZ
  Species: H. sapiens (human)
  Insert size (bp): 1958
  Entrez Gene: NFKBIZ (a.k.a. IKBZ, INAP, MAIL)
  Promoter: EF1a
  Cloning method: Unknown
  Sequencing primers: 5′ GGGTGGAGACTGAAGTTAGGCCAG; 3′ CACATAGCGTAAAAGGAGCAACATAG
Terms and licenses: Academic/Nonprofit Terms; Industry Terms: Not Available to Industry
Depositor comments: NM_001005474,ENST00000394054 . The transcription factor ORF portion of this plasmid was synthesized by Genewiz. Please test multiple small colonies in case of plasmid recombination. To make this collection available in a timely manner, a portion of this collection was not fully sequenced by Addgene. If an Addgene verified full plasmid sequence is not available, please contact us prior to placing an order to request the full sequence.
How to cite: TFORF1437 was a gift from Feng Zhang (Addgene plasmid # 143500 ; http://n2t.net/addgene:143500 ; RRID:Addgene_143500)
