>Addgene plasmid #143500 | TFORF1437 | depositor partial sequence | sequence record 282630 | Insert
ACCGCCACCATGGGGGTTGGCAGGCAGCAGAGAGGCCCCTTTCAAGGTGTTCGGGTAAAGAACTCAGTGA
AGGAACTCCTGTTGCACATCCGAAGTCATAAACAGAAGGCTTCTGGCCAAGCTGTGGATGATTTTAAGAC
ACAAGGTGTGAACATAGAACAGTTCAGAGAATTGAAGAACACAGTATCATACAGTGGGAAAAGGAAAGGG
CCCGATTCGTTGTCTGATGGACCTGCTTGCAAAAGGCCAGCTCTGTTGCATTCCCAATTTTTGACACCAC
CTCAAACACCAACGCCCGGGGAGAGCATGGAAGATGTTCATCTCAATGAACCCAAACAGGAGAGCAGTGC
TGATCTGCTTCAGAACATTATCAACATTAAGAATGAATGCAGCCCCGTTTCCCTGAACACAGTTCAAGTT
AGCTGGCTGAACCCCGTGGTGGTCCCTCAGAGCTCCCCCGCAGAGCAGTGTCAGGACTTCCATGGAGGGC
AGGTCTTTTCTCCACCTCAGAAATGCCAACCATTCCAAGTCAGGGGCTCCCAACAAATGATAGACCAGGC
TTCCCTGTACCAGTATTCTCCACAGAACCAGCATGTAGAGCAGCAGCCACACTACACCCACAAACCAACT
CTGGAATACAGTCCTTTTCCCATACCTCCCCAGTCCCCCGCTTATGAACCAAACCTCTTTGATGGTCCAG
AATCACAGTTTTGCCCAAACCAAAGCTTAGTTTCCCTTCTTGGTGATCAAAGGGAATCTGAGAATATTGC
TAATCCCATGCAGACTTCCTCCAGTGTTCAGCAGCAAAATGATGCTCACTTGCACAGCTTCAGCATGATG
CCCAGCAGCGCCTGTGAGGCCATGGTGGGGCACGAGATGGCCTCTGACTCTTCAAACACTTCACTGCCAT
TCTCAAACATGGGAAATCCAATGAACACCACACAGTTAGGGAAATCACTTTTTCAGTGGCAGGTGGAGCA
GGAAGAAAGCAAATTGGCAAATATTTCCCAAGACCAGTTTCTTTCAAAGGATGCAGATGGTGACACGTTC
CTTCATATTGCTGTTGCCCAAGGGAGAAGGGCACTTTCCTATGTTCTTGCAAGAAAGATGAATGCACTTC
ACATGCTGGATATTAAAGAGCACAATGGACAGAGTGCCTTTCAGGTGGCAGTGGCTGCCAATCAGCATCT
CATTGTGCAGGATCTGGTGAACATCGGGGCACAGGTGAACACCACAGACTGCTGGGGAAGAACACCTCTG
CATGTGTGTGCTGAGAAGGGCCACTCCCAGGTGCTTCAGGCGATTCAGAAGGGAGCAGTGGGAAGTAATC
AGTTTGTGGATCTTGAGGCAACTAACTATGATGGCCTGACTCCCCTTCACTGTGCAGTCATAGCCCACAA
TGCTGTGGTCCATGAACTCCAGAGAAATCAACAGCCTCATTCACCTGAAGTTCAGGAGCTTTTACTGAAG
AATAAGAGTCTGGTTGATACCATTAAGTGCCTAATTCAAATGGGAGCAGCGGTGGAAGCGAAGGATCGCA
AAAGTGGCCGCACAGCCCTGCATTTGGCAGCTGAAGAAGCAAATCTGGAACTCATTCGCCTCTTTTTGGA
GCTGCCCAGTTGCCTGTCTTTTGTGAATGCAAAGGCTTACAATGGCAACACTGCCCTCCATGTTGCTGCC
AGCTTGCAGTATCGGTTGACACAATTAGATGCTGTCCGCCTGTTGATGAGGAAGGGAGCAGACCCAAGTA
CTCGGAACTTGGAGAACGAACAGCCAGTGCATTTGGTTCCCGATGGCCCTGTGGGAGAACAGATCCGACG
TATCCTGAAGGGAAAGTCCATTCAGCAGAGAGCTCCACCGTATTAGTAATGAACTAGTCCGTAACTTGAA
AGTATTTCGATTTCTTGGCTTTATATATCTTGTGGAAAGGACGACATTGGACAATCCAGCGTCCTTAT
