>Addgene plasmid #143500 | TFORF1437 | depositor partial sequence | sequence record 282631 | Barcode
CATTGGACAATCCAGCGTCCTTAT
